>Addgene plasmid #230581 | AiP1190 - pAAV-AiE0466m-minBG-FlpO-WPRE-HGHpA | addgene full sequence | sequence record 466208 | Addgene NGS Result
CTATTCCCGTCTGCTCCCAGGGCTCTTCAAAGCTCATGAGAGTGCTTCCTGTGATTGATCTGGAAAACCA
AGCACCTTCAAAGTGGGAAACATTATTGCAATTACTTTTAGATTGGGAGATTATTATCAATCATTTTCAT
TTGATTACTTGATGAACAACCTAACACAAAATCGGAGGCCATTCTACCTTAAGGAGCTCGGGCTGGGCAT
AAAAGTCAGGGCAGAGCCATCTATTGCTTACATTTGCTTCTGGCGTGGCCACCATGGCTCCTAAGAAGAA
GAGGAAGGTGATGAGCCAGTTCGACATCCTGTGCAAGACCCCCCCCAAGGTGCTGGTGCGGCAGTTCGTG
GAGAGATTCGAGAGGCCCAGCGGCGAGAAGATCGCCAGCTGTGCCGCCGAGCTGACCTACCTGTGCTGGA
TGATCACCCACAACGGCACCGCCATCAAGAGGGCCACCTTCATGAGCTACAACACCATCATCAGCAACAG
CCTGAGCTTCGACATCGTGAACAAGAGCCTGCAGTTCAAGTACAAGACCCAGAAGGCCACCATCCTGGAG
GCCAGCCTGAAGAAGCTGATCCCCGCCTGGGAGTTCACCATCATCCCTTACAACGGCCAGAAGCACCAGA
GCGACATCACCGACATCGTGTCCAGCCTGCAGCTGCAGTTCGAGAGCAGCGAGGAGGCCGACAAGGGCAA
CAGCCACAGCAAGAAGATGCTGAAGGCCCTGCTGTCCGAGGGCGAGAGCATCTGGGAGATCACCGAGAAG
ATCCTGAACAGCTTCGAGTACACCAGCAGGTTCACCAAGACCAAGACCCTGTACCAGTTCCTGTTCCTGG
CCACATTCATCAACTGCGGCAGGTTCAGCGACATCAAGAACGTGGACCCCAAGAGCTTCAAGCTGGTGCA
GAACAAGTACCTGGGCGTGATCATTCAGTGCCTGGTGACCGAGACCAAGACAAGCGTGTCCAGGCACATC
TACTTTTTCAGCGCCAGAGGCAGGATCGACCCCCTGGTGTACCTGGACGAGTTCCTGAGGAACAGCGAGC
CCGTGCTGAAGAGAGTGAACAGGACCGGCAACAGCAGCAGCAACAAGCAGGAGTACCAGCTGCTGAAGGA
CAACCTGGTGCGCAGCTACAACAAGGCCCTGAAGAAGAACGCCCCCTACCCCATCTTCGCTATCAAGAAC
GGCCCTAAGAGCCACATCGGCAGGCACCTGATGACCAGCTTTCTGAGCATGAAGGGCCTGACCGAGCTGA
CAAACGTGGTGGGCAACTGGAGCGACAAGAGGGCCTCCGCCGTGGCCAGGACCACCTACACCCACCAGAT
CACCGCCATCCCCGACCACTACTTCGCCCTGGTGTCCAGGTACTACGCCTACGACCCCATCAGCAAGGAG
ATGATCGCCCTGAAGGACGAGACCAACCCCATCGAGGAGTGGCAGCACATCGAGCAGCTGAAGGGCAGCG
CCGAGGGCAGCATCAGATACCCCGCCTGGAACGGCATCATCAGCCAGGAGGTGCTGGACTACCTGAGCAG
CTACATCAACAGGCGGATCTGAGAATTCGATATCAAGCTTATCGATAATCAACCTCTGGATTACAAAATT
TGTGAAAGATTGACTGGTATTCTTAACTATGTTGCTCCTTTTACGCTATGTGGATACGCTGCTTTAATGC
CTTTGTATCATGCTATTGCTTCCCGTATGGCTTTCATTTTCTCCTCCTTGTATAAATCCTGGTTGCTGTC
TCTTTATGAGGAGTTGTGGCCCGTTGTCAGGCAACGTGGCGTGGTGTGCACTGTGTTTGCTGACGCAACC
CCCACTGGTTGGGGCATTGCCACCACCTGTCAGCTCCTTTCCGGGACTTTCGCTTTCCCCCTCCCTATTG
CCACGGCGGAACTCATCGCCGCCTGCCTTGCCCGCTGCTGGACAGGGGCTCGGCTGTTGGGCACTGACAA
TTCCGTGGTGTTGTCGGGGAAATCATCGTCCTTTCCTTGGCTGCTCGCCTATGTTGCCACCTGGATTCTG
CGCGGGACGTCCTTCTGCTACGTCCCTTCGGCCCTCAATCCAGCGGACCTTCCTTCCCGCGGCCTGCTGC
CGGCTCTGCGGCCTCTTCCGCGTCTTCGCCTTCGCCCTCAGACGAGTCGGATCTCCCTTTGGGCCGCCTC
CCCGCATCGATACCGAGCGCTGCTCGAGAGATCTACGGGTGGCATCCCTGTGACCCCTCCCCAGTGCCTC
TCCTGGCCCTGGAAGTTGCCACTCCAGTGCCCACCAGCCTTGTCCTAATAAAATTAAGTTGCATCATTTT
GTCTGACTAGGTGTCCTTCTATAATATTATGGGGTGGAGGGGGGTGGTATGGAGCAAGGGGCAAGTTGGG
AAGACAACCTGTAGGGCCTGCGGGGTCTATTGGGAACCAAGCTGGAGTGCAGTGGCACAATCTTGGCTCA
CTGCAATCTCCGCCTCCTGGGTTCAAGCGATTCTCCTGCCTCAGCCTCCCGAGTTGTTGGGATTCCAGGC
ATGCATGACCAGGCTCAGCTAATTTTTGTTTTTTTGGTAGAGACGGGGTTTCACCATATTGGCCAGGCTG
GTCTCCAACTCCTAATCTCAGGTGATCTACCCACCTTGGCCTCCCAAATTGCTGGGATTACAGGCGTGAA
CCACTGCTCCCTTCCCTGTCCTTCTGATTTTGTAGGTAACCACGTGCGGACCGAGCGGCCGCAGGAACCC
CTAGTGATGGAGTTGGCCACTCCCTCTCTGCGCGCTCGCTCGCTCACTGAGGCCGGGCGACCAAAGGTCG
CCCGACGCCCGGGCTTTGCCCGGGCGGCCTCAGTGAGCGAGCGAGCGCGCAGCTGCCTGCAGGGGCGCCT
GATGCGGTATTTTCTCCTTACGCATCTGTGCGGTATTTCACACCGCATA
[95 nt withheld, positions 2920-3014]
T
[46 nt withheld, positions 3016-3061]
C
[141 nt withheld, positions 3063-3203]
CCTTTGACGTTGGAGTCCACGTTCTTT
[37 nt withheld, positions 3231-3267]
ACTCTATCTCGGGCTATTCTTTTGATTTATAAGGGATTTTGCCGATTTCGGTCTATTGGTTAAAAAATGA
GCTGATTTAACAAAAATTTAACGCGAATTTTAACAAAATATTAACGTTTACAATTTTATGGTGCACTCTC
AGTACAATCTGCTCTGATGCCGCATAGTTAAGCCAGCCCCGACACCCGCCAACACCCGCTGACGCGCCCT
GACGGGCTTGTCTGCTCCCGGCATCCGCTTACAGACAAGCTGTGACCGTCTCCGGGAGCTGCATGTGTCA
GAGGTTTTCACCGTCATCACCGAAACGCGCGAGACGAAAGGGCCTCGTGATACGCCTATTTTTATAGGTT
AATGTCATGATAATAATGGTTTCTTAGACGTCAGGTGGCACTTTTCGGGGAAATGTGCGCGGAACCCCTA
TTTGTTTATTTTTCTAAATACATTCAAATATGTATCCGCTCATGAGACAATAACCCTGATAAATGCTTCA
ATAATATTGAAAAAGGAAGAGTATGAGTATTCAACATTTCCGTGTCGCCCTTATTCCCTTTTTTGCGGCA
TTTTGCCTTCCTGTTTTTGCTCACCCAGAAACGCTGGTGAAAGTAAAAGATGCTGAAGATCAGTTGGGTG
CACGAGTGGGTTACATCGAACTGGATCTCAACAGCGGTAAGATCCTTGAGAGTTTTCGCCCCGAAGAACG
TTTTCCAATGATGAGCACTTTTAAAGTTCTGCTATGTGGCGCGGTATTATCCCGTATTGACGCCGGGCAA
GAGCAACTCGGTCGCCGCATACACTATTCTCAGAATGACTTGGTTGAGTACTCACCAGTCACAGAAAAGC
ATCTTACGGATGGCATGACAGTAAGAGAATTATGCAGTGCTGCCATAACCATGAGTGATAACACTGCGGC
CAACTTACTTCTGACAACGATCGGAGGACCGAAGGAGCTAACCGCTTTTTTGCACAACATGGGGGATCAT
GTAACTCGCCTTGATCGTTGGGAACCGGAGCTGAATGAAGCCATACCAAACGACGAGCGTGACACCACGA
TGCCTGTAGCAATGGCAACAACGTTGCGCAAACTATTAACTGGCGAACTACTTACTCTAGCTTCCCGGCA
ACAATTAATAGACTGGATGGAGGCGGATAAAGTTGCAGGACCACTTCTGCGCTCGGCCCTTCCGGCTGGC
TGGTTTATTGCTGATAAATCTGGAGCCGGTGAGCGTGGGTCTCGCGGTATCATTGCAGCACTGGGGCCAG
ATGGTAAGCCCTCCCGTATCGTAGTTATCTACACGACGGGGAGTCAGGCAACTATGGATGAACGAAATAG
ACAGATCGCTGAGATAGGTGCCTCACTGATTAAGCATTGGTAACTGTCAGACCAAGTTTACTCATATATA
CTTTAGATTGATTTAAAACTTCATTTTTAATTTAAAAGGATCTAGGTGAAGATCCTTTTTGATAATCTCA
TGACCAAAATCCCTTAACGTGAGTTTTCGTTCCACTGAGCGTCAGACCCCGTAGAAAAGATCAAAGGATC
TTCTTGAGATCCTTTTTTTCTGCGCGTAATCTGCTGCTTGCAAACAAAAAAACCACCGCTACCAGCGGTG
GTTTGTTTGCCGGATCAAGAGCTACCAACTCTTTTTCCGAAGGTAACTGGCTTCAGCAGAGCGCAGATAC
CAAATACTGTTCTTCTAGTGTAGCCGTAGTTAGGCCACCACTTCAAGAACTCTGTAGCACCGCCTACATA
CCTCGCTCTGCTAATCCTGTTACCAGTGGCTGCTGCCAGTGGCGATAAGTCGTGTCTTACCGGGTTGGAC
TCAAGACGATAGTTACCGGATAAGGCGCAGCGGTCGGGCTGAACGGGGGGTTCGTGCACACAGCCCAGCT
TGGAGCGAACGACCTACACCGAACTGAGATACCTACAGCGTGAGCTATGAGAAAGCGCCACGCTTCCCGA
AGGGAGAAAGGCGGACAGGTATCCGGTAAGCGGCAGGGTCGGAACAGGAGAGCGCACGAGGGAGCTTCCA
GGGGGAAACGCCTGGTATCTTTATAGTCCTGTCGGGTTTCGCCACCTCTGACTTGAGCGTCGATTTTTGT
GATGCTCGTCAGGGGGGCGGAGCCTATGGAAAAACGCCAGCAACGCGGCCTTTTTACGGTTCCTGGCCTT
TTGCTGGCCTTTTGCTCACATGTCCTGCAGGCAGCTGCGCGCTCGCTCGCTCACTGAGGCCGCCCGGGCG
TCGGGCGACCTTTGGTCGCCCGGCCTCAGTGAGCGAGCGAGCGCGCAGAGAGGGAGTGGCCAACTCCATC
ACTAGGGGTTCCTGCGGCCGCACGCGTGTCCTATATGTCACCTGCCCTACCTCCAGAGCTCCGATGGCTT
CGGGGACTGTTGGGATATTAGTTTAGCTTTTTTATTGGGTTCTCTTACCTCCAACTCTTATTCCTCCCCA
ATCCCTTCCAAGCCTCCAACTTTAGATAGGAGAGAGAGAAGGTTAGAGGGGAAAGAGGCATAGAGCTCCT
TCGCCTGCTGATTAGGGGCATCCACTTCCTTGGGGCAAGTCTACTCTTTATCGTCAGGATATCTTCAACT
TCTCATCAAGCCACAACAACAGCAATGATGAGCAGCAGCCTCCACAGGCCCTCTTGGGGAATCTCCCCTT
TATACCCTCTCCAGAGTCCCCAGAATTAAACTATCTGCAGCTGGCAAAAATCACACCTCTGCTAGGTCGT
GAAACAAATCATAATCACCTGCCGTGAAGCAGCCTCTTGTCCCACGCCTGGGATTCCAACAAAAACGCAT
TCACATAGCATAACTAGGCTTTTAAAGAAACCAAGATTCTAACTACTACAGGGGATGCTTCAGTAAATAC
GCACTGGGCACTGACAAGCAAGAAATGCTGAGCACCTGACATGAAGTCACGTTA
Features (pLannotate 1.2.2; 14 found; start..end, strand, type, name):
    264..1562    +  CDS            FLPo: nuclear-targeted site-specific recombinase FLPo is a mouse codon-optimized fusion between the SV40 nuclear localization signal and a thermostable version of the Saccharomyces cerevisiae site-specific recombinase FLP. Recombination occurs at FRT sequences.
   1563..1587    +  misc_feature   MCS (fragment): pBluescript multiple cloning site
   1587..2175    +  misc_feature   WPRE: woodchuck hepatitis virus posttranscriptional regulatory element
   2207..2683    +  polyA_signal   hGH poly(A) signal: human growth hormone polyadenylation signal
   2723..2863    +  repeat_region  AAV2 ITR: inverted terminal repeat of adeno-associated virus serotype 2 inverted
   2868..2919    -  misc_feature   bom (fragment): basis of mobility region from pBR322
   2938..3393    +  rep_origin     f1 ori (sequence partly withheld): f1 bacteriophage origin of replication; arrow indicates direction of (+) strand synthesis
   3394..3443    -  misc_feature   bom (fragment): basis of mobility region from pBR322
   3545..3580    -  CDS            rop (fragment): Rop protein, which maintains plasmids at low copy number; rop
   3675..3779    +  promoter       AmpR promoter: bla
   3780..4640    +  CDS            AmpR: β-lactamase; bla; confers resistance to ampicillin, carbenicillin, and related antibiotics
   4811..5399    +  rep_origin     ori: high-copy-number ColE1/pMB1/pBR322/pUC origin of replication
   5472..5499    +  repeat_region  AAV2 ITR (fragment): inverted terminal repeat of adeno-associated virus serotype 2 inverted
   5528..5555    +  repeat_region  AAV2 ITR (fragment): inverted terminal repeat of adeno-associated virus serotype 2 inverted
