[The description below was written by a language model from this plasmid's Addgene catalogue record and pLannotate feature annotations shown in this document.]
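Description:
AiP1190 - pAAV-AiE0466m-minBG-FlpO-WPRE-HGHpA is an AAV transfer plasmid built on a pAAV2 backbone, intended for packaging recombinant adeno-associated virus that delivers a recombinase to defined brain cell populations. In bacteria it is maintained by a high-copy ColE1/pUC-type origin and selected with ampicillin through the bla gene and its native promoter. The backbone also carries an f1 phage origin and short remnants of the pBR322 bom and rop regions. The expression cassette is bounded by AAV2 inverted terminal repeats, which provide the cis signals for genome replication and encapsidation. One ITR is annotated in full, while the other is detected only as two short fragments in the sequencing-derived annotation. This may reflect the difficulty of sequencing and annotating these repeats rather than a real truncation.

The payload is FlpO, a mouse codon-optimised, thermostable Flp recombinase fused to an SV40 nuclear localisation signal, which catalyses recombination at FRT sites. According to the catalogue fields, transcription is driven by a minimal beta-globin promoter (minBG) coupled to the enhancer AiE0466m. Neither element is picked up in the automated feature table, though both would fit in the unannotated stretch between the ITR fragments and the FlpO coding sequence. The minimal promoter is expected to have little activity alone, so cell-type selectivity would come from the enhancer. The record does not specify which brain cell populations it targets. Downstream, a WPRE enhances transcript stability and expression, and a human growth hormone polyadenylation signal terminates the message. The vector belongs to a collection of enhancer AAVs for genetic access to cortical cell types. It would typically be paired with Flp-dependent reporter or effector viruses or transgenic lines for enhancer-restricted or intersectional labelling and manipulation.
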