Addgene plasmid #230581: AiP1190 - pAAV-AiE0466m-minBG-FlpO-WPRE-HGHpA
Purpose: AiE0466m is an enhancer sequence, designed to drive AAV-mediated transgene expression in specific populations of brain cells
Depositing lab: Allen Institute for Brain Science & Bosiljka Tasic. Depositing organization: Allen Institute. Publication: A suite of enhancer AAVs and transgenic mouse lines for genetic access to cortical cell types. Ben-Simon Y, Hooper M, Narayan S, Daigle TL, Dwivedi D, Way SW, Oster A, Stafford DA, Mich JK, Taormina MJ, Martinez RA, Opitz-Araya X, Roth JR, Alexander JR, Allen S, Amster A, Arbuckle J, Ayala A, Baker PM, Bakken TE, Barcelli T, Barta S, Bendrick J, Bertagnolli D, Bielstein C, Bishwakarma P, Bowlus J, Boyer G, Brouner K, Casian B, Casper T, Chakka AB, Chakrabarty R, Chance RK, Chavan S, Clark M, Colbert K, Collman F, Daniel S, Departee M, DiValentin P, Donadio N, Dotson N, Egdorf T, Fliss T, Gabitto M, Garcia J, Gary A, Gasperini M, Gloe J, Goldy J, Gore BB, Graybuck L, Greisman N, Haeseleer F, Halterman C, Haradon Z, Hastings SD, Helback O, Ho W, Hockemeyer D, Huang C, Huff S, Hunker A, Johansen N, Jones D, Juneau Z, Kalmbach B, Kannan M, Khem S, Kussick E, Kutsal R, Larsen R, Lee C, Lee AY, Leibly M, Lenz GH, Li S, Liang E, Lusk N, Madigan Z, Malloy J, Malone J, McCue R, Melchor J, Mollenkopf T, Moosman S, Morin E, Newman D, Ng L, Ngo K, Omstead V, Otto S, Oyama A, Pena N, Pham T, Phillips E, Pom CA, Potekhina L, Ransford S, Ray PL, Rette D, Reynoldson C, Rimorin C, Rocha D, Ruiz A, Sanchez REA, Sawyer L, Sedeno-Cortes A, Sevigny JP, Shapovalova N, Shepard N, Shulga L, Sigler AR, Siverts L, Soliman S, Somasundaram S, Staats B, Stewart K, Szelenyi E, Tieu M, Trader C, Tran A, van Velthoven CTJ, Walker M, Wang Y, Weed N, Wirthlin M, Wood T, Wynalda B, Yao Z, Zhou T, Ariza J, Dee N, Reding M, Ronellenfitch K, Mufti S, Sunkin SM, Smith KA, Esposito L, Waters J, Thyagarajan B, Yao S, Lein ES, Zeng H, Levi BP, Ngai J, Ting JT, Tasic B. Cell. 2025 May 16:S0092-8674(25)00513-6. doi: 10.1016/j.cell.2025.05.002. PubMed 40403729.
Backbone
  Vector backbone: pAAV2
  Vector type: AAV
Growth in bacteria
  Bacterial resistance: Ampicillin, 100 μg/mL
  Growth temperature: 37°C
  Growth strain: NEB Stable
  Copy number: High Copy
Gene/Insert
  Gene/Insert name: FlpO
  Species: Synthetic
  Promoter: minBG
  Cloning method: Restriction Enzyme; 5′ cloning site MluI (unknown if destroyed); 3′ cloning site AflII (unknown if destroyed)
Terms and licenses: Academic/Nonprofit Terms; Industry Terms: Not Available to Industry
How to cite: AiP1190 - pAAV-AiE0466m-minBG-FlpO-WPRE-HGHpA was a gift from Allen Institute for Brain Science & Bosiljka Tasic (Addgene plasmid # 230581 ; http://n2t.net/addgene:230581 ; RRID:Addgene_230581)
